Addgene plasmid #214030: pJS-BCD-Strep-SAVED-CHAT
Purpose: Bacterial expression plasmid for strep-tagged wild-type SAVED-CHAT from Haliangium ochraceum
Depositing lab: Raymond Staals. Depositing organization: Wageningen University, Department Agrotechnology & Food Sciences. Publication: Type III-B CRISPR-Cas cascade of proteolytic cleavages. Steens JA, Bravo JPK, Salazar CRP, Yildiz C, Amieiro AM, Kostlbacher S, Prinsen SHP, Andres AS, Patinios C, Bardis A, Barendregt A, Scheltema RA, Ettema TJG, van der Oost J, Taylor DW, Staals RHJ. Science. 2024 Feb 2;383(6682):512-519. doi: 10.1126/science.adk0378. Epub 2024 Feb 1. PubMed 38301007.
Backbone
  Vector backbone: p15A
  Vector type: Bacterial Expression
Growth in bacteria
  Bacterial resistance: Kanamycin, 50 μg/mL
  Growth temperature: 37°C
  Growth strain: DH5alpha
  Copy number: High Copy
Gene/Insert
  Gene/Insert name: SAVED-CHAT
  Species: Haliangium ochraceum DSM 14365
  Mutation: WT
  Promoter: T7 promoter
  Tag / fusion protein: Strep-tag II (N terminal on insert)
  Cloning method: Gibson Cloning
Terms and licenses: Academic/Nonprofit Terms; Industry Terms: Not Available to Industry
Depositor comments: Please visit https://doi.org/10.1101/2023.06.23.546230 for bioRxiv preprint.
How to cite: pJS-BCD-Strep-SAVED-CHAT was a gift from Raymond Staals (Addgene plasmid # 214030 ; http://n2t.net/addgene:214030 ; RRID:Addgene_214030)
