[The description below was written by a language model from this plasmid's Addgene catalogue record and pLannotate feature annotations shown in this document.]
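Description:
pJS-BCD-Strep-SAVED-CHAT is a compact (about 3.9 kb) bacterial expression plasmid built on a p15A-origin backbone and selected with kanamycin through a neo/nptII resistance gene, which is followed by a lambda t0 terminator. The p15A origin is compatible with ColE1-type plasmids, so the vector can be maintained alongside other constructs in the same E. coli cell. The catalogue lists it as high copy, whereas p15A is generally regarded as a medium-copy origin. The annotation also picks up a short RSF ori fragment next to the p15A origin and a small Tn5 transposase fragment adjacent to the kanamycin gene. These are most likely partial homology hits or remnants of the marker's origin rather than functional elements.

The payload is the wild-type SAVED-CHAT protein from Haliangium ochraceum DSM 14365, inserted by Gibson assembly and carrying an N-terminal Strep-tag II for affinity purification on Strep-Tactin resin. Transcription is driven by a T7 promoter, so expression requires a host that supplies T7 RNA polymerase, and it is terminated by an rrnB T1 fragment followed by the T7Te terminator. The feature table does not annotate the SAVED-CHAT coding sequence itself, but the unannotated interval between the tag and the terminators is where it would lie. "BCD" in the name may refer to a bicistronic design translation initiation element in the gap between promoter and tag, though the record does not state this. According to the record, the plasmid is meant for producing the tagged protein in bacteria, in the context of work on a proteolytic cleavage cascade associated with type III-B CRISPR-Cas systems.
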