Features (pLannotate 1.2.2; 9 found; start..end, strand, type, name):
      1..19      +  promoter       T7 promoter: promoter for bacteriophage T7 RNA polymerase
    107..129     +  CDS            Strep-Tag II (fragment): peptide that binds Strep-Tactin®, an engineered form of streptavidin
   1791..1815    +  terminator     rrnB T1 terminator (fragment): transcription terminator T1 from the E. coli rrnB gene
   1831..1858    +  terminator     T7Te terminator: phage T7 early transcription terminator
   1892..1947    -  rep_origin     RSF ori (fragment): Plasmids containing the RSF 1030 origin of replication can be propagated in E. coli cells that contain additional plasmids with compatible origins.
   2035..2580    -  rep_origin     p15A ori: Plasmids containing the medium-copy-number p15A origin of replication can be propagated in E. coli cells that contain a second plasmid with the ColE1 origin.
   2694..2788    -  terminator     lambda t0 terminator: transcription terminator from phage lambda
   2822..3613    -  CDS            neo: KKA2_KLEPN - Also known as kan, nptII. Experimental evidence at protein level: Swiss-Prot protein existence level 1. Resistance to kanamycin, neomycin, paromomycin, ribostamycin, butirosin and gentamicin B. From Klebsiella pneumoniae.
   3645..3749    -  CDS            tnpA (fragment): TN5P_ECOLX - Also known as tnp. Experimental evidence at protein level: Swiss-Prot protein existence level 1. Mediates transposition of transposon Tn5 by a 'cut and paste' mechanism. First, the monomeric transposase binds the 19 bp inverted DNA repeats flanking the transposon. Then, dimerization of the DNA- bound transposase creates a synaptic DNA complex. After nicking of the first DNA strand, excision of the transposon proceeds through a series of intermediates. The transposase then mediates the insertion of the transposon at a new site by strand transfer. The activity of the wild- type tran
>Addgene plasmid #214030 | pJS-BCD-Strep-SAVED-CHAT | addgene full sequence | sequence record 426116 | Addgene NGS Result
TAATACGACTCACTATAGGGGCCCAAGTTCACTTAAAAAGGAGATCAACAATGAAAGCAATTTTCGTACT
GAAACATCTTAATCATGCAGGGGAGGGTTTCTAATGTGGAGCCACCCGCAGTTCGAAAAAAGCGCGACTC
ACCATGCTGATCATGACTGCCAGCCGCACAGGGAGAGCGTTCAGCCGGATGAAATCCAGTGTATCCTGGT
TCTGGACCTGAGCATCGATAACGCAATCACCGCATGTAGCGTTACCCCGCATCTGCCCCGTGCTGCACGT
CGTGTTGAACTACATCTGAACGACTTTGGTGCAGAACGTGCACCGTACGGGGGTGCAAGCGATCGTCGTA
CCTGGCGTTGTTGGATGCAGGCAGTTGATGCAATGCTGGCTGACGCACGTGCACAGCTGGGTGCAGAAGT
TGAATTTACTCATTATTATCTGGCAGGTCGTGCAGCACTCCCGGTTTTTGCATATCTGGGTCTGAGACTG
GGTAAACAGGCAAACATCACTACCGTTAACCGTCGTGATGACGGTTGTTGGGATGTTGTTCCGTGCCAGC
GTCCGGCTTCGAGCGCAGCATCGGGGGTTTCGCCCAGCGCACGTTTTTTTGACGAAGTTCGTGGTCTGGA
CACCGATGAGCGTAGCAGCGAAAGCGGTATGGTTGCAGTTTGGGTAAGCACCCAGCGTGATGTTGATCGT
GGGCTGCTGCGTGCATTTGCAAGGGCAAGAGGTGACCGTGACCTGGCAGGTATCGTTAGCCTGCGTGCAC
GTCCGGCTGCAGGTGATGACACCGGTGATATGCGTCTCCTGGAAGGTGCAGACGGCCCCGATGCTGCACG
TGAACTGGTTAACTGTTTTCGTAGCATCCCGAACCAGTATCCGCGTAGCAGCGGCCTGATGGTTTTTGTT
AGCGGCCCGGTTACCCTGGCAGCAATGGTTGGGCGTGCAATCAACCCGAGAATCCATGGCCCGGTTTGGT
GGCCGTACTTTCGTGGTGGGGAGTACGAGCCGGCACTGGAATATCCGTGGCCGCTGATCAGCGGCCCCCC
GAGGATCCTGATCGCAACCGCAAACGCTCCGGAGGGTGAAAACCCGACTCTGGACGTTGAGGCAGAGCTG
AAGCATCTGGAAGAAGCACTGGCAGAACCGCGTAAACGTAAACTGTGTGAGGTACAGCGTTGCCCGGCAG
CAACCGTAAGCGATATCACCAGCGCACTGCGTAGCTTTAAACCGCATATACTGCATTTTATCGGTCATGG
TACTGCACTCGGTGTTTATCTGAGGAGCGCAGAACATGACGGTGCACAGTTTGTTCGTGGTGAGGATTTC
CAGCAGATGATCGCAACCTCGCTACGTCAGAAGGACCGTGAAATGCATCTGGTTGTTCTGAACGCTTGCT
GCACCCACGAACTGGCAAAGGCACTGACCGAACAGGTTAGCTGCACCATCGGTACCGATATCGAAGTTTA
TGATTCGGCAAGCATACATTTTGCTGCACGTTTTTATGATCACCTGGTTCATGGTACCAGCGTTCATTAT
GCATTTAACGCAGCAGTTGATGAATGTCGTGCACACAGCACCAGCGGCCAGGAAGTTTTTTGCCTGCACC
CGGCAGCAGAACGTGCACCGGCAAGCGCAACCCCGCCGGTACGTGCAGATGAACTGGTTTTCTTTAGCCC
GGCAGAACGTCATAGCTAATGCCGACTCAGTTGCTGCTTCTACTGGGCGCCCCGCTTCGGCGGGGTTTTT
TTGCAAGGGATCGGTTGTCGAGTAAGGATCTCCAGGCATCCTGTTGTTTGTCGGTGAACGCTCTCTACTA
GAGTCACACTGGCTCACCTTCGGGTGGGCCTTTCTGCGTTTATAGGATCCTAACTCGAGCCTAGGGATAT
ATTCCGCTTCCTCGCTCACTGACTCGCTACGCTCGGTCGTTCGACTGCGGCGAGCGGAAATGGCTTACGA
ACGGGGCGGAGATTTCCTGGAAGATGCCAGGAAGATACTTAACAGGGAAGTGAGAGGGCCGCGGCAAAGC
CGTTTTTCCATAGGCTCCGCCCCCCTGACAAGCATCACGAAATCTGACGCTCAAATCAGTGGTGGCGAAA
CCCGACAGGACTATAAAGATACCAGGCGTTTCCCCCTGGCGGCTCCCTCGTGCGCTCTCCTGTTCCTGCC
TTTCGGTTTACCGGTGTCATTCCGCTGTTATGGCCGCGTTTGTCTCATTCCACGCCTGACACTCAGTTCC
GGGTAGGCAGTTCGCTCCAAGCTGGACTGTATGCACGAACCCCCCGTTCAGTCCGACCGCTGCGCCTTAT
CCGGTAACTATCGTCTTGAGTCCAACCCGGAAAGACATGCAAAAGCACCACTGGCAGCAGCCACTGGTAA
TTGATTTAGAGGAGTTAGTCTTGAAGTCATGCGCCGGTTAAGGCTAAACTGAAAGGACAAGTTTTGGTGA
CTGCGCTCCTCCAAGCCAGTTACCTCGGTTCAAAGAGTTGGTAGCTCAGAGAACCTTCGAAAAACCGCCC
TGCAAGGCGGTTTTTTCGTTTTCAGAGCAAGAGATTACGCGCAGACCAAAACGATCTCAAGAAGATCATC
TTATTAATCAGATAAAATATTTCTAGATTTCAGTGCAATTTATCTCTTCAAATGTAGCACCTGAAGTCAG
CCCCATACGATATAAGTTGTTACTAGTGCTTGGATTCTCACCAATAAAAAACGCCCGGCGGCAACCGAGC
GTTCTGAACAAATCCAGATGGAGTTCTGAGGTCATTACTGGATCTATCAACAGGAGTCCAAGCGAGCTCT
CGAACCCCAGAGTCCCGCTCAGAAGAACTCGTCAAGAAGGCGATAGAAGGCGATGCGCTGCGAATCGGGA
GCGGCGATACCGTAAAGCACGAGGAAGCGGTCAGCCCATTCGCCGCCAAGCTCTTCAGCAATATCACGGG
TAGCCAACGCTATGTCCTGATAGCGGTCCGCCACACCCAGCCGGCCACAGTCGATGAATCCAGAAAAGCG
GCCATTTTCCACCATGATATTCGGCAAGCAGGCATCGCCATGGGTCACGACGAGATCCTCGCCGTCGGGC
ATGCGCGCCTTGAGCCTGGCGAACAGTTCGGCTGGCGCGAGCCCCTGATGCTCTTCGTCCAGATCATCCT
GATCGACAAGACCGGCTTCCATCCGAGTACGTGCTCGCTCGATGCGATGTTTCGCTTGGTGGTCGAATGG
GCAGGTAGCCGGATCAAGCGTATGCAGCCGCCGCATTGCATCAGCCATGATGGATACTTTCTCGGCAGGA
GCAAGGTGAGATGACAGGAGATCCTGCCCCGGCACTTCGCCCAATAGCAGCCAGTCCCTTCCCGCTTCAG
TGACAACGTCGAGCACAGCTGCGCAAGGAACGCCCGTCGTGGCCAGCCACGATAGCCGCGCTGCCTCGTC
CTGCAGTTCATTCAGGGCACCGGACAGGTCGGTCTTGACAAAAAGAACCGGGCGCCCCTGCGCTGACAGC
CGGAACACGGCGGCATCAGAGCAGCCGATTGTCTGTTGTGCCCAGTCATAGCCGAATAGCCTCTCCACCC
AAGCGGCCGGAGAACCTGCGTGCAATCCATCTTGTTCAATCATGCGAAACGATCCTCATCCTGTCTCTTG
ATCAGATCATGATCCCCTGCGCCATCAGATCCTTGGCGGCAAGAAAGCCATCCAGTTTACTTTGCAGGGC
TTCCCAACCTTACCAGAGGGCGCCCCAGCTGGCAATTCCGACGTCGAATTCAAAAGATCTTAAGTAAGTA
AGAGTATACGTATATCGGCTAATAACGTATTAAGGCGCTTCGGCGCCTTTTTTTATGGGGGTATTTTCAT
CCCAATCCACACGTCCAACGCACAGCAAACACCACGTCGACCCTATCAGCTGCGTGCTTTCTATGAGTCG
TTGCTGCATAAC
